>Addgene plasmid #136875 | pEBTetBl-CLIP-Cep131 | addgene full sequence | sequence record 276352 | Addgene NGS Result
TTGTACAAAGTGGTGATGGCAGCTAGCGGCGCGCCCGGCCGCTCGAGTCTAGAGGGCCCGTTTAAACCCG
CTGATCAGCCTCGACTGTGCCTTCTAGTTGCCAGCCATCTGTTGTTTGCCCCTCCCCCGTGCCTTCCTTG
ACCCTGGAAGGTGCCACTCCCACTGTCCTTTCCTAATAAAATGAGGAAATTGCATCGCATTGTCTGAGTA
GGTGTCATTCTATTCTGGGGGGTGGGGTGGGGCAGGACAGCAAGGGGGAGGATTGGGAAGACAATAGCAG
GCTAGAGGATCGATCCCCGCCCCGGACGAACTAAACCTGACTACGACATCTCTGCCCCTTCTTCGCGGGG
CAGTGCATGTAATCCCTTCAGTTGGTTGGTACAACTTGCCAACTGGGCCCTGTTCCACATGTGACACGGG
GGGGGACCAAACACAAAGGGGTTCTCTGACTGTAGTTGACATCCTTATAAATGGATGTGCACATTTGCCA
ACACTGAGTGGCTTTCATCCTGGAGCAGACTTTGCAGTCTGTGGACTGCAACACAACATTGCCTTTATGT
GTAACTCTTGGCTGAAGCTCTTACACCAATGCTGGGGGACATGTACCTCCCAGGGGCCCAGGAAGACTAC
GGGAGGCTACACCAACGTCAATCAGAGGGGCCTGTGTAGCTACCGATAAGCGGACCCTCAAGAGGGCATT
AGCAATAGTGTTTATAAGGCCCCCTTGTTAACCCTAAACGGGTAGCATATGCTTCCCGGGTAGTAGTATA
TACTATCCAGACTAACCCTAATTCAATAGCATATGTTACCCAACGGGAAGCATATGCTATCGAATTAGGG
TTAGTAAAAGGGTCCTAAGGAACAGCGATATCTCCCACCCCATGAGCTGTCACGGTTTTATTTACATGGG
GTCAGGATTCCACGAGGGTAGTGAACCATTTTAGTCACAAGGGCAGTGGCTGAAGATCAAGGAGCGGGCA
GTGAACTCTCCTGAATCTTCGCCTGCTTCTTCATTCTCCTTCGTTTAGCTAATAGAATAACTGCTGAGTT
GTGAACAGTAAGGTGTATGTGAGGTGCTCGAAAACAAGGTTTCAGGTGACGCCCCCAGAATAAAATTTGG
ACGGGGGGTTCAGTGGTGGCATTGTGCTATGACACCAATATAACCCTCACAAACCCCTTGGGCAATAAAT
ACTAGTGTAGGAATGAAACATTCTGAATATCTTTAACAATAGAAATCCATGGGGTGGGGACAAGCCGTAA
AGACTGGATGTCCATCTCACACGAATTTATGGCTATGGGCAACACATAATCCTAGTGCAATATGATACTG
GGGTTATTAAGATGTGTCCCAGGCAGGGACCAAGACAGGTGAACCATGTTGTTACACTCTATTTGTAACA
AGGGGAAAGAGAGTGGACGCCGACAGCAGCGGACTCCACTGGTTGTCTCTAACACCCCCGAAAATTAAAC
GGGGCTCCACGCCAATGGGGCCCATAAACAAAGACAAGTGGCCACTCTTTTTTTTGAAATTGTGGAGTGG
GGGCACGCGTCAGCCCCCACACGCCGCCCTGCGGTTTTGGACTGTAAAATAAGGGTGTAATAACTTGGCT
GATTGTAACCCCGCTAACCACTGCGGTCAAACCACTTGCCCACAAAACCACTAATGGCACCCCGGGGAAT
ACCTGCATAAGTAGGTGGGCGGGCCAAGATAGGGGCGCGATTGCTGCGATCTGGAGGACAAATTACACAC
ACTTGCGCCTGAGCGCCAAGCACAGGGTTGTTGGTCCTCATATTCACGAGGTCGCTGAGAGCACGGTGGG
CTAATGTTGCCATGGGTAGCATATACTACCCAAATATCTGGATAGCATATGCTATCCTAATCTATATCTG
GGTAGCATAGGCTATCCTAATCTATATCTGGGTAGTATATGCTATCCTAATCTGTATCCGGGTAGCATAT
GCTATCCTAATAGAGATTAGGGTAGTATATGCTATCCTAATTTATATCTGGGTAGCATATACTACCCAAA
TATCTGGATAGCATATGCTATCCTAATCTATATCTGGGTAGCATATGCTATCCTAATCTATATCTGGGTA
GCATAGGCTATCCTAATCTATATCTGGGTAGCATATGCTATCCTAATCTATATCTGGGTAGTATATGCTA
TCCTAATTTATATCTGGGTAGCATAGGCTATCCTAATCTATATCTGGGTAGCATATGCTATCCTAATCTA
TATCTGGGTAGTATATGCTATCCTAATCTGTATCCGGGTAGCATATGCTATCCTCATGCATATACAGTCA
GCATATGATACCCAGTAGTAGAGTGGGAGTGCTATCCTTTGCATATGCCGCCACCTCCCAAGGGGGCGTG
AATTTTCGCTGCTTGTCCTTTTCCTGCTGGTTGCTCCCATTCTTAGGTGAATTTAAGGAGGCCAGGCTAA
AGCCGTCGCATGTCTGATTGCTCACCAGGTAAATGTCGCTAATGTTTTCCAACGCGAGAAGGTGTTGAGC
GCGGAGCTGAGTGACGTGACAACATGGGTATGCCCAATTGCCCCATGTTGGGAGGACGAAAATGGTGACA
AGACAGATGGCCAGAAATACACCAACAGCACGCATGATGTCTACTGGGGATTTATTCTTTAGTGCGGGGG
AATACACGGCTTTTAATACGATTGAGGGCGTCTCCTAACAAGTTACATCACTCCTGCCCTTCCTCACCCT
CATCTCCATCACCTCCTTCATCTCCGTCATCTCCGTCATCACCCTCCGCGGCAGCCCCTTCCACCATAGG
TGGAAACCAGGGAGGCAAATCTACTCCATCGTCAAAGCTGCACACAGTCACCCTGATATTGCAGGTAGGA
GCGGGCTTTGTCATAACAAGGTCCTTAATCGCATCCTTCAAAACCTCAGCAAATATATGAGTTTGTAAAA
AGACCATGAAATAACAGACAATGGACTCCCTTAGCGGGCCAGGTTGTGGGCCGGGTCCAGGGGCCATTCC
AAAGGGGAGACGACTCAATGGTGTAAGACGACATTGTGGAATAGCAAGGGCAGTTCCTCGCCTTAGGTTG
TAAAGGGAGGTCTTACTACCTCCATATACGAACACACCGGCGACCCAAGTTCCTTCGTCGGTAGTCCTTT
CTACGTGACTCCTAGCCAGGAGAGCTCTTAAACCTTCTGCAATGTTCTCAAATTTCGGGTTGGAACCTCC
TTGACCACGATGCTTTCCAAACCACCCTCCTTTTTTGCGCCTGCCTCCATCACCCTGACCCCGGGGTCCA
GTGCTTGGGCCTTCTCCTGGGTCATCTGCGGGGCCCTGCTCTATCGCTCCCGGGGGCACGTCAGGCTCAC
CATCTGGGCCACCTTCTTGGTGGTATTCAAAATAATCGGCTTCCCCTACAGGGTGGAAAAATGGCCTTCT
ACCTGGAGGGGGCCTGCGCGGTGGAGACCCGGATGATGATGACTGACTACTGGGACTCCTGGGCCTCTTT
TCTCCACGTCCACGACCTCTCCCCCTGGCTCTTTCACGACTTCCCCCCCTGGCTCTTTCACGTCCTCTAC
CCCGGCGGCCTCCACTACCTCCTCGACCCCGGCCTCCACTACCTCCTCGACCCCGGCCTCCACTGCCTCC
TCGACCCCGGCCTCCACCTCCTGCTCCTGCCCCTCCTGCTCCTGCCCCTCCTCCTGCTCCTGCCCCTCCT
GCCCCTCCTGCTCCTGCCCCTCCTSCCCCTCCTGCTCCTSCCCCTCCTSCCCCTCCTGCTCCTGCCCCTC
CTSCCCCTCCTCCTGCTCCTGCCCCTCCTGCCCCTCCTCCTGCTCCTGCCCCTCCTGCCCCTCCTSCTCC
TSCCCCTCCTGCCCCTCCTGCTCCTGCCCCTCCTGCCCCTCCTGCTCCTGCCCCTCCTGCTCCTGCCCCT
CCTGCTCCTGCCCCTCCTGCTCCTGCCCCTCCTGCCCCTCCTGCCCCTCCTCCTGCTCCTGCCCCTCCTG
CTCCTGCCCCTCCTGCCCCTCCTGCCCCTCCTGCTCCTGCCCCTCCTCCTGCTCCTGCCCCTCCTGCCCC
TCCTGCCCCTCCTCCTGCTCCTGCCCCTCCTGCCCCTCCTCCTSCTCCTGCCCCTCCTCCTSCTCCTGCC
CCTCCTGCCCCTCCTGCCCCTCCTCCTGCTCCTGCCCCTCCTGCCCCTCCTCCTGCTCCTGCCCCTCCTC
CTGCTCCTGCCCCTCCTGCCCCTCCTGCCCCTCCTCCTGCTCCTGCCCCTCCTCCTGCTCCTGCCCCTCC
TGCCCCTCCTGCCCCTCCTGCCCCTCCTCCTGCTCCTGCCCCTCCTCCTGCTCCTGCCCCTCCTGCTCCT
GCCCCTCCCGCTCCTGCTCCTGCTCCTGTTCCACCGTGGGTCCCTTTGCAGCCAATGCAACTTGGACGTT
TTTGGGGTCTCCGGACACCATCTCTATGTCTTGGCCCTGATCCTGAGCCGCCCGGGGCTCCTGGTCTTCC
GCCTCCTCGTCCTCGTCCTCTTCCCCGTCCTCGTCCATGGTTATCACCCCCTCTTCTTTGAGGTCCACTG
CCGCCGGAGCCTTCTGGTCCAGATGTGTCTCCCTTCTCTCCTAGGCCATTTCCAGGTCCTGTACCTGGCC
CCTCGTCAGACATGATTCACACTAAAAGAGATCAATAGACATCTTTATTAGACGACGCTCAGTGAATACA
GGGAGTGCAGACTCCTGCCCCCTCCAACAGCCCCCCCACCCTCATCCCCTTCATGGTCGCTGTCAGACAG
ATCCAGGTCTGAAAATTCCCCATCCTCCGAACCATCCTCGTCCTCATCACCAATTACTCGCAGCCCGGAA
AACTCCCGCTGAACATCCTCAAGATTTGCGTCCTGAGCCTCAAGCCAGGCCTCAAATTCCTCGTCCCCCT
TTTTGCTGGACGGTAGGGATGGGGATTCTCGGGACCCCTCCTCTTCCTCTTCAAGGTCACCAGACAGAGA
TGCTACTGGGGCAACGGAAGAAAAGCTGGGTGCGGCCTGTGAGGATCAGCTTATCGATGATAAGCTGTCA
AACATGAGAATTCTTGAAGACGAAAGGGCCTCGTGATACGCCTATTTTTATAGGTTAATGTCATGATAAT
AATGGTTTCTTAGACGTCAGGTGGCACTTTTCGGGGAAATGTGCGCGGAACCCCTATTTGTTTATTTTTC
TAAATACATTCAAATATGTATCCGCTCATGAGACAATAACCCTGATAAATGCTTCAATAATATTGAAAAA
GGAAGAGTATGAGTATTCAACATTTCCGTGTCGCCCTTATTCCCTTTTTTGCGGCATTTTGCCTTCCTGT
TTTTGCTCACCCAGAAACGCTGGTGAAAGTAAAAGATGCTGAAGATCAGTTGGGTGCACGAGTGGGTTAC
ATCGAACTGGATCTCAACAGCGGTAAGATCCTTGAGAGTTTTCGCCCCGAAGAACGTTTTCCAATGATGA
GCACTTTTAAAGTTCTGCTATGTGGCGCGGTATTATCCCGTGTTGACGCCGGGCAAGAGCAACTCGGTCG
CCGCATACACTATTCTCAGAATGACTTGGTTGAGTACTCACCAGTCACAGAAAAGCATCTTACGGATGGC
ATGACAGTAAGAGAATTATGCAGTGCTGCCATAACCATGAGTGATAACACTGCGGCCAACTTACTTCTGA
CAACGATCGGAGGACCGAAGGAGCTAACCGCTTTTTTGCACAACATGGGGGATCATGTAACTCGCCTTGA
TCGTTGGGAACCGGAGCTGAATGAAGCCATACCAAACGACGAGCGTGACACCACGATGCCTGCAGCAATG
GCAACAACGTTGCGCAAACTATTAACTGGCGAACTACTTACTCTAGCTTCCCGGCAACAATTAATAGACT
GGATGGAGGCGGATAAAGTTGCAGGACCACTTCTGCGCTCGGCCCTTCCGGCTGGCTGGTTTATTGCTGA
TAAATCTGGAGCCGGTGAGCGTGGGTCTCGCGGTATCATTGCAGCACTGGGGCCAGATGGTAAGCCCTCC
CGTATCGTAGTTATCTACACGACGGGGAGTCAGGCAACTATGGATGAACGAAATAGACAGATCGCTGAGA
TAGGTGCCTCACTGATTAAGCATTGGTAACTGTCAGACCAAGTTTACTCATATATACTTTAGATTGATTT
AAAACTTCATTTTTAATTTAAAAGGATCTAGGTGAAGATCCTTTTTGATAATCTCATGACCAAAATCCCT
TAACGTGAGTTTTCGTTCCACTGAGCGTCAGACCCCGTAGAAAAGATCAAAGGATCTTCTTGAGATCCTT
TTTTTCTGCGCGTAATCTGCTGCTTGCAAACAAAAAAACCACCGCTACCAGCGGTGGTTTGTTTGCCGGA
TCAAGAGCTACCAACTCTTTTTCCGAAGGTAACTGGCTTCAGCAGAGCGCAGATACCAAATACTGTCCTT
CTAGTGTAGCCGTAGTTAGGCCACCACTTCAAGAACTCTGTAGCACCGCCTACATACCTCGCTCTGCTAA
TCCTGTTACCAGTGGCTGCTGCCAGTGGCGATAAGTCGTGTCTTACCGGGTTGGACTCAAGACGATAGTT
ACCGGATAAGGCGCAGCGGTCGGGCTGAACGGGGGGTTCGTGCACACAGCCCAGCTTGGAGCGAACGACC
TACACCGAACTGAGATACCTACAGCGTGAGCTATGAGAAAGCGCCACGCTTCCCGAAGGGAGAAAGGCGG
ACAGGTATCCGGTAAGCGGCAGGGTCGGAACAGGAGAGCGCACGAGGGAGCTTCCAGGGGGAAACGCCTG
GTATCTTTATAGTCCTGTCGGGTTTCGCCACCTCTGACTTGAGCGTCGATTTTTGTGATGCTCGTCAGGG
GGGCGGAGCCTATGGAAAAACGCCAGCAACGCGGCCTTTTTACGGTTCCTGGCCTTTTGCTGGCCTTGAA
GCTGTCCCTGATGGTCGTCATCTACCTGCCTGGACAGCATGGCCTGCAACGCGGGCATCCCGATGCCGCC
GGAAGCGAGAAGAATCATAATGGGGAAGGCCATCCAGCCTCGCGTCGAACTAGATGATCCGGCTGTGGAA
TGTGTGTCAGTTAGGGTGTGGAAAGTCCCCAGGCTCCCCAGCAGGCAGAAGTATGCAAAGCATGCATCTC
AATTAGTCAGCAACCAGGTGTGGAAAGTCCCCAGGCTCCCCAGCAGGCAGAAGTATGCAAAGCATGCATC
TCAATTAGTCAGCAACCATAGTCCCGCCCCTAACTCCGCCCATCCCGCCCCTAACTCCGCCCAGTTCCGC
CCATTCTCCGCCCCATGGCTGACTAATTTTTTTTATTTATGCAGAGGCCGAGGCCGCCTCGGCCTCTGAG
CTATTCCAGAAGTAGTGAGGAGGCTTTTTTGGAGGGTGACCGCCACGACCGGTATGGCCAAGCCTTTGTC
TCAAGAAGAATCCACCCTCATTGAAAGAGCAACGGCTACAATCAACAGCATCCCCATCTCTGAAGACTAC
AGCGTCGCCAGCGCAGCTCTCTCTAGCGACGGCCGCATCTTCACTGGTGTCAATGTATATCATTTTACTG
GGGGACCTTGTGCAGAACTCGTGGTGCTGGGCACTGCTGCTGCTGCGGCAGCTGGCAACCTGACTTGTAT
CGTCGCGATCGGAAATGAGAACAGGGGCATCTTGAGCCCCTGCGGACGGTGCCGACAGGTGCTTCTCGAT
CTGCATCCTGGGATCAAAGCCATAGTGAAGGACAGTGATGGACAGCCGACGGCAGTTGGGATTCGTGAAT
TGCTGCCCTCTGGTTATGTGTGGGAGGGCTAACGGTCCGACGCGGCCCGACGGGTCCGAGGGGGGTCGAC
CTCGAAACTTGTTTATTGCAGCTTATAATGGTTACAAATAAAGCAATAGCATCACAAATTTCACAAATAA
AGCATTTTTTTCACTGCATTCTAGTTGTGGTTTGTCCAAACTCATCAATGTATCTTATCATGTCTGGATC
TGATCCGAACCCCTTCCTCGACCAATTCTCATGTTTGACAGCTTATCATCGCAGATCCGGGCAACGTTGT
TGCCATTGCTCGACCAATTCTCATGTTTGACAGCTTATCATCGCAGATCCGTATGGTGCACTCTCAGTAC
AATCTGCTCTGATGCCGCATAGTTAAGCCAGTATCTGCTCCCTGCTTGTGTGTTGGAGGTCGCTGAGTAG
TGCGCGAGCAAAATTTAAGCTACAACAAGGCAAGGCTTGACCGACAATTGCATGAAGAATCTGCTTAGGG
TTAGGCGTTTTGCGCTGCTTCGCGATGTACGGGCCAGATATACGCGTATCTGAGGGGACTAGGGTGTGTT
TAGGCGAAAAGCGGGGCTTCGGTTGTACGCGGTTAGGAGTCCCCTCAGGATATAGTAGTTTCGCTTTTGC
ATAGGGAGGGGGAAATGTAGTCTTATGCAATACTCTTGTAGTCTTGCAACATGGTAACGATGAGTTAGCA
ACATGCCTTACAAGGAGAGAAAAAGCACCGTGCATGCCGATTGGTGGAAGTAAGGTGGTACGATCGTGCC
TTATTAGGAAGGCAACAGACGGGTCTGACATGGATTGGACGAACCACTGAATTCCGCATTGCAGAGATAT
TGTATTTAAGTGCCTAGCTCGATACAATAAACGCCATTTGACCATTCACCACATTGGTGTGCACCTCCAA
GCTGGCCGGGGATCCTCTAGGGCCTCTGAGCTATTCCAGAAGTAGTGAAGAGGCTTTTTTGGAGGCCTAG
GCTTTTGCAAAAAGCTCCGGATCGATCCTGAGAACTTCAGGGTGAGTTTGGGGACCCTTGATTGTTCTTT
CTTTTTCGCTATTGTAAAATTCATGTTATATGGAGGGGGCAAAGTTTTCAGGGTGTTGTTTAGAATGGGA
AGATGTCCCTTGTATCACCATGGACCCTCATGATAATTTTGTTTCTTTCACTTTCTACTCTGTTGACAAC
CATTGTCTCCTCTTATTTTCTTTTCATTTTCTGTAACTTTTTCGTTAAACTTTAGCTTGCATTTGTAACG
AATTTTTAAATTCACTTTTGTTTATTTGTCAGATTGTAAGTACTTTCTCTAATCACTTTTTTTTCAAGGC
AATCAGGGTATATTATATTGTACTTCAGCACAGTTTTAGAGAACAATTGTTATAATTAAATGATAAGGTA
GAATATTTCTGCATATAAATTCTGGCTGGCGTGGAAATATTCTTATTGGTAGAAACAACTACATCCTGGT
CATCATCCTGCCTTTCTCTTTATGGTTACAATGATATACACTGTTTGAGATGAGGATAAAATACTCTGAG
TCCAAACCGGGCCCCTCTGCTAACCATGTTCATGCCTTCTTCTTTTTCCTACAGCTCCTGGGCAACGTGC
TGGTTATTGTGCTGTCTCATCATTTTGGCAAAGAATTGTAATACGACTCACTATAGGGCGAATTGATATG
TCTAGATTAGATAAAAGTAAAGTGATTAACAGCGCATTAGAGCTGCTTAATGAGGTCGGAATCGAAGGTT
TAACAACCCGTAAACTCGCCCAGAAGCTAGGTGTAGAGCAGCCTACATTGTATTGGCATGTAAAAAATAA
GCGGGCTTTGCTCGACGCCTTAGCCATTGAGATGTTAGATAGGCACCATACTCACTTTTGCCCTTTAGAA
GGGGAAAGCTGGCAAGATTTTTTACGTAATAACGCTAAAAGTTTTAGATGTGCTTTACTAAGTCATCGCG
ATGGAGCAAAAGTACATTTAGGTACACGGCCTACAGAAAAACAGTATGAAACTCTCGAAAATCAATTAGC
CTTTTTATGCCAACAAGGTTTTTCACTAGAGAATGCATTATATGCACTCAGCGCTGTGGGGCATTTTACT
TTAGGTTGCGTATTGGAAGATCAAGAGCATCAAGTCGCTAAAGAAGAAAGGGAAACACCTACTACTGATA
GTATGCCGCCATTATTACGACAAGCTATCGAATTATTTGATCACCAAGGTGCAGAGCCAGCCTTCTTATT
CGGCCTTGAATTGATCATATGCGGATTAGAAAAACAACTTAAATGTGAAAGTGGGTCCGCGTACAGCGGA
TCCCGGGAATTCAGATCTTATTAAAGCAGAACTTGTTTATTGCAGCTTATAATGGTTACAAATAAAGCAA
TAGCATCACAAATTTCACAAATAAAGCATTTTTTTCACTGCATTCTAGTTGTGGTTTGTCCAAACTCATC
AATGTATCTTATCATGTCTGGTCGAATCCATGGCGCAGAACTGGTAGGTATGGAAGATCCGCGTTGACAT
TGATTATTGACTAGTTATTAATAGTAATCAATTACGGGGTCATTAGTTCATAGCCCATATATGGAGTTCC
GCGTTACATAACTTACGGTAAATGGCCCGCCTGGCTGACCGCCCAACGACCCCCGCCCATTGACGTCAAT
AATGACGTATGTTCCCATAGTAACGCCAATAGGGACTTTCCATTGACGTCAATGGGTGGAGTATTTACGG
TAAACTGCCCACTTGGCAGTACATCAAGTGTATCATATGCCAAGTACGCCCCCTATTGACGTCAATGACG
GTAAATGGCCCGCCTGGCATTATGCCCAGTACATGACCTTATGGGACTTTCCTACTTGGCAGTACATCTA
CGTATTAGTCATCGCTATTACCATGGTGATGCGGTTTTGGCAGTACATCAATGGGCGTGGATAGCGGTTT
GACTCACGGGGATTTCCAAGTCTCCACCCCATTGACGTCAATGGGAGTTTGTTTTGGCACCAAAATCAAC
GGGACTTTCCAAAATGTCGTAACAACTCCGCCCCATTGACGCAAATGGGCGGTAGGCGTGTACGGTGGGA
GGTCTATATAAGCAGAGCTCTCCCTATCAGTGATAGAGATCTCCCTATCAGTGATAGAGATCGTCGACGA
GCTCGTTTAGTGAACCGTCAGATCGCCTGGAGACGCCATCCACGCTGTTTTGACCTCCATAGAAGACACC
GGGACCGATCCAGCCTCCGGACTCTAGCGTTTAAACTTAAGCTTACCACCATGGATTATAAAGACGATGA
TGACAAGCACCACCACCACCACCACGACAAGGATTGTGAAATGAAACGCACCACACTGGACAGCCCTTTG
GGGAAGCTGGAGCTGTCTGGTTGTGAGCAGGGTCTGCACGAAATAATTTTTCTGGGCAAGGGGACGTCTG
CAGCTGATGCCGTGGAGGTCCCAGCCCCCGCTGCGGTTCTCGGAGGTCCGGAGCCCCTGATACAGGCTAC
AGCCTGGCTGAATGCCTATTTCCACCAGCCCGAGGCTATCGAAGAGTTCCCCGTGCCGGCTCTTCACCAT
CCCGTTTTCCAGCAAGAGTCGTTCACCAGACAGGTGTTATGGAAGCTGCTGAAGGTTGTGAAATTCGGAG
AAGTGATTTCTGAGTCACACTTAGCAGCCCTGGTAGGCAACCCCGCAGCCACGGCAGCAGTGAATACGGC
ACTGGATGGCAATCCTGTCCCTATCCTGATCCCGTGCCACAGAGTGGTCCAGGGGGATTCGGATGTGGGG
CCGTACCTTGGTGGACTGGCCGTGAAGGAATGGCTTCTGGCCCATGAAGGCCACCGGTTGGGGAAGCCAG
GCTTGGGATTCGAACTGGAGGTGCTGTTCCAGGGCCCCGGTACCGCCATCACAAGTTTGTACAAAAAAGC
AGGCTTGAAGGAATTCGGTACCATGAAAGGCACCCGGGCCATCGGCAGCGTCCCGGAGCGCAGCCCAGCA
GGTGTGGACCTGAGTCTGACAGGTCTCCCTCCGCCTGTGTCCCGGCGTCCTGGCAGTGCCGCCACCACCA
AGCCCATCGTCCGCTCTGTCTCCGTGGTCACAGGCAGCGAGCAGAAGAGGAAGGTGCTGGAGGCCACAGG
GCCTGGGGGCTCCCAGGCCATCAACAACCTTAGGAGATCCAACAGCACCACGCAGGTCAGCCAGCCTCGG
AGCGGCTCCCCCAGGCCAACGGAGCCCACAGACTTCCTGATGCTCTTCGAGGGCAGCCCCAGTGGGAAAA
AGAGGCCTGCCAGCCTGAGCACAGCCCCCAGCGAGAAGGGAGCCACCTGGAACGTCCTGGATGACCAGCC
CCGGGGCTTCACCTTGCCATCCAATGCCCGGAGTTCCAGTGCCCTTGACTCACCAGCGGGCCCGCGGAGG
AAAGAATGCACCGTGGCCCTGGCCCCCAACTTCACTGCTAACAACAGGAGCAACAAGGGAGCAGTGGGCA
ACTGCGTCACCACCATGGTGCACAACCGCTACACCCCCTCGGAGAGGGCGCCTCCGCTCAAGAGCTCCAA
CCAGACTGCCCCCTCCCTCAACAACATCATCAAGGCAGCCACCTGTGAGGGCAGTGAGAGCAGCGGCTTT
GGGAAGCTGCCGAAGAATGTCTCCAGTGCCACCCACTCAGCCCGGAACAATACTGGGGGCAGCACGGGCT
TGCCCAGGCGGAAGGAGGTGACGGAGGAGGAGGCTGAGAGGTTTATCCACCAGGTGAACCAGGCCGCTGT
CACCATCCAGCGCTGGTACCGGCACCAGGTGCAGCGGCGCGGAGCAGGAGCTGCCCGCCTGGAGCACTTG
CTTCAGGCCAAGCGGGAGGAGCAGCGGCAGCGGTCAGGCGAGGGGACCCTCTTGGACCTGCACCAGCAGA
AAGAGGCAGCCAGGAGGAAGGCCCGGGAGGAGAAGGCACGCCAAGCTAGGCGAGCAGCCATTCAGGAGCT
GCAACAGAAACGAGCCCTGAGAGCCCAGAAGGCGAGCACTGCCGAGCGTGGGCCACCTGAGAATCCCAGG
GAGACCAGAGTGCCAGGAATGCGGCAGCCTGCTCAGGAGCTGTCCCCCACGCCAGGCGGCACTGCCCACC
AGGCCCTCAAGGCCAACAATGCTGGTGGTGGCCTCCCTGCTGCAGGCCCCGGAGACCGCTGCCTGCCCAC
CTCCGACTCATCCCCAGAACCACAGCAGCCTCCAGAGGACAGGACGCAGGACGTTCTTGCCCAGGATGCA
GCTGGGGACAACCTGGAGATGATGGCCCCGAGCAGGGGGAGCGCCAAGTCCAGGGGGCCACTGGAGGAGC
TGCTGCACACACTGCAGCTGCTGGAGAAGGAGCCGGACGCGCTGCCCCGCCCCAGGACCCATCACAGGGG
CAGATACGCCTGGGCCAGCGAGGAGGATGACGCCAGCTCTCTGACAGCTGACAACTTGGAGAAATTTGGA
AAACTCAGTGCGTTCCCCGAACCTCCTGAGGATGGGACGCTGCTATCGGAGGCCAAGCTACAAAGCATCA
TGAGCTTCTTGGACGAGATGGAGAAGTCTGGGCAGGACCAGCTGGACTCCCAGCAGGAGGGGTGGGTGCC
GGAGGCGGGGCCGGGGCCCCTGGAGCTGGGGTCCGAGGTGAGCACGTCTGTGATGCGGCTGAAGCTGGAG
GTGGAGGAGAAGAAGCAGGCCATGCTGCTGCTGCAGAGAGCGCTGGCGCAGCAGCGAGACCTCACGGCCC
GGCGGGTCAAGGAGACAGAGAAGGCGCTGAGCCGGCAGCTGCAGCGGCAGAGGGAGCACTACGAGGCCAC
CATCCAGCGGCACTTGGCCTTCATTGACCAGCTGATTGAGGACAAGAAGGTCCTGAGTGAAAAGTGCGAG
GCTGTGGTGGCCGAGCTGAAGCAGGAGGACCAGAGATGCACCGAGCGTGTGGCCCAGGCACAGGCGCAGC
ACGAGCTGGAGATTAAAAAACTCAAAGAATTAATGAGCGCCACCGAGAAAGCCCGCCGGGAGAAGTGGAT
CAGTGAGAAAACCAAGAAGATCAAGGAGGTCACTGTCCGAGGTCTGGAGCCCGAGATCCAGAAGCTGATT
GCAAGGCACAAGCAGGAAGTGCGGAGGCTCAAGAGCCTGCACGAGGCGGAGCTGCTGCAGTCGGATGAGC
GGGCCTCGCAGCGCTGCCTGCGCCAGGCCGAGGAGCTGCGGGAGCAGCTGGAGCGGGAGAAGGAGGCGCT
GGGCCAGCAGGAGCGCGAACGTGCTCGGCAGCGGTTCCAGCAGCACCTGGAGCAGGAGCAGTGGGCGCTG
CAGCAGCAACGGCAGCGGCTGTACAGTGAGGTGGCTGAGGAGAGGGAGCGGCTGGGCCAGCAGGCAGCCA
GGCAGCGGGCGGAGCTGGAAGAGCTGAGGCAGCAGCTGGAGGAGAGCAGCTCTGCACTGACCCGAGCCCT
GAGGGCTGAGTTTGAGAAGGGCAGGGAGGAGCAGGAGCGCCGGCACCAGATGGAGCTGAATACCCTGAAG
CAGCAGCTGGAGCTGGAGAGGCAGGCGTGGGAGGCCGGCCGCACCAGGAAGGAGGAGGCGTGGCTGCTGA
ACCGGGAACAGGAGCTGAGGGAAGAAATCCGGAAAGGCCGGGACAAGGAGATTGAGCTGGTCATTCACCG
GCTGGAGGCCGACATGGCGCTGGCCAAGGAGGAGAGTGAGAAGGCTGCCGAGAGCCGCATCAAGCGCTTA
CGGGACAAGTACGAGGCCGAGCTCTCCGAGCTGGAGCAGTCGGAGCGGAAGCTTCAGGAGCGGTGCTCGG
AGCTGAAGGGCCAGCTTGGGGAGGCCGAGGGCGAGAATCTGCGTCTGCAGGGCCTTGTGCGGCAGAAGGA
GCGGGCGCTGGAGGATGCGCAGGCGGTGAACGAGCAGCTTTCTAGCGAGCGCAGCAACCTGGCCCAGGTG
ATCCGCCAGGAGTTCGAGGACCGGCTGGCAGCCTCTGAGGAGGAGACGCGGCAGGCCAAGGCCGAGCTGG
CCACGCTGCAGGCCCGCCAGCAGCTGGAGCTGGAGGAGGTGCACCGGAGGGTGAAGACAGCCCTCGCGAG
GAAGGAGGAGGCCGTGAGCAGCCTCCGGACACAACATGAGGCTGCGGTGAAGCGGGCCGACCACCTGGAG
GAGCTGCTGGAGCAGCACAGGAGGCCCACGCCAAGTACCAAGTAGCTCGAGTGCGGCCGCAACCCAGCTT
TC
Features (pLannotate 1.2.2; 31 found; start..end, strand, type, name):
     85..196     +  polyA_signal   bGH poly(A) signal: bovine growth hormone polyadenylation signal
    737..2294    -  rep_origin     oriP (fragment): Epstein-Barr virus oriP replication origin (Yates et al., 2000)
   2407..2625    -  CDS            gL (fragment): GL_EBVB9 - Experimental evidence at protein level: Swiss-Prot protein existence level 1. The heterodimer glycoprotein H-glycoprotein L is required for the fusion of viral and plasma membranes leading to virus entry into the host cell. Acts as a functional inhibitor of gH and maintains gH in an inhibited form. Upon binding to host integrins, gL dissociates from gH leading to activation of the viral fusion glycoproteins gB and gH. Fusion of EBV with B-lymphocytes requires the additional receptor- binding protein gp42, which forms a complex with gH/gL. The heterodimer gH/gL targets also host EPHA
   2708..4633    -  CDS            EBNA1: Epstein-Barr nuclear antigen 1, also known as EBNA-1 crucial for latent viral infection, and for episomal amplification of vectors containing the oriP origin (Okita et al., 2013)
   4671..5015    -  CDS            BRRF2_EBVB9 (fragment): Protein inferred from homology: Swiss-Prot protein existence level 3. From Epstein-Barr virus (strain B95-8) (HHV-4) (Human herpesvirus 4).
   5018..5041    -  promoter       tet promoter (fragment): E. coli promoter for tetracycline efflux protein gene
   5154..5258    +  promoter       AmpR promoter: bla
   5259..6119    +  CDS            AmpR: β-lactamase; bla; confers resistance to ampicillin, carbenicillin, and related antibiotics
   6290..6878    +  rep_origin     ori: high-copy-number ColE1/pMB1/pBR322/pUC origin of replication
   6924..7047    -  CDS            TcR (fragment): tetracycline efflux protein; tet; confers resistance to tetracycline
   7085..7382    +  promoter       SV40 promoter: SV40 enhancer and early promoter
   7404..7802    +  CDS            BSD: blasticidin S deaminase; Aspergillus terreus BSD; confers resistance to blasticidin
   7846..7980    +  polyA_signal   SV40 poly(A) signal: SV40 polyadenylation signal
   8102..8154    -  misc_feature   bom (fragment): basis of mobility region from pBR322
   8285..8378    +  ncRNA          Retro dr1: Accession: RF00214 - Retrovirus direct repeat 1 (dr1)
   8414..8675    +  promoter       RSV promoter: Rous sarcoma virus enhancer/promoter
   8701..8761    +  promoter       SV40 promoter (fragment): SV40 early promoter
   8792..9364    +  intron         β-globin intron: intron from rabbit β-globin gene
   9419..9437    +  promoter       T7 promoter: promoter for bacteriophage T7 RNA polymerase
   9448..10068   +  CDS            tetR: TETR2_ECOLX - Experimental evidence at protein level: Swiss-Prot protein existence level 1. TetR is the repressor of the tetracycline resistance element; its N-terminal region forms a helix-turn-helix structure and binds DNA. Binding of tetracycline to TetR reduces the repressor affinity for the tetracycline resistance gene (tetA) promoter operator sites. From Escherichia coli.
  10110..10231   +  polyA_signal   SV40 poly(A) signal: SV40 polyadenylation signal
  10286..10665   +  enhancer       CMV enhancer: human cytomegalovirus immediate early enhancer
  10666..10869   +  promoter       CMV promoter: human cytomegalovirus (CMV) immediate early promoter
  10871..10890   +  promoter       PLtetO-1 promoter (fragment): modified phage lambda PL promoter with tet operator sites (Lutz and Bujard, 1997)
  10892..10911   +  promoter       PLtetO-1 promoter (fragment): modified phage lambda PL promoter with tet operator sites (Lutz and Bujard, 1997)
  10919..10952   +  promoter       TRE3GV promoter (fragment): 3rd-generation Tet-responsive promoter that can be activated by binding of Tet-On® 3G, optimized for retroviral and lentiviral vectors
  11068..11085   +  CDS            9xHis (fragment): 9xHis affinity tag
  11086..11628   +  CDS            MGMT (fragment): MGMT_HUMAN - Experimental evidence at protein level: Swiss-Prot protein existence level 1. Involved in the cellular defense against the biological effects of O6-methylguanine (O6-MeG) and O4-methylthymine (O4-MeT) in DNA. Repairs the methylated nucleobase in DNA by stoichiometrically transferring the methyl group to a cysteine residue in the enzyme. This is a suicide reaction: the enzyme is irreversibly inactivated. From Homo sapiens (Human).
  11671..11695   +  protein_bind   attB1: mutant version of attB; recombination site for the Gateway® BP reaction BP Clonase™
  11713..14952   +  CDS            CEP131: CP131_HUMAN - Also known as AZI1, KIAA1118. Experimental evidence at protein level: Swiss-Prot protein existence level 1. Component of centriolar satellites contributing to the building of a complex and dynamic network required to regulate cilia/flagellum formation (PubMed:17954613, PubMed:24185901). In proliferating cells, MIB1-mediated ubiquitination induces its sequestration within centriolar satellites, precluding untimely cilia formation initiation (PubMed:24121310). In contrast, during normal and ultraviolet or heat shock cellular stress-induced ciliogenesis, its non-ubiquitinated form i
  14972..14      -  protein_bind   attB2 (across the origin): mutant version of attB; recombination site for the Gateway® BP reaction BP Clonase™
