[The description below was written by a language model from this plasmid's Addgene catalogue record and pLannotate feature annotations shown in this document.]
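Description:
pEBTetBl-CLIP-Cep131 is an episomal, tetracycline-regulated mammalian expression plasmid of about 15 kb, built on the pEBTetBl backbone and encoding human centrosomal/centriolar satellite protein Cep131 (also called AZI1) fused at its N terminus to the CLIP-tag. It is propagated in E. coli through a high-copy ColE1/pUC-type origin with ampicillin selection. In mammalian cells it carries the Epstein-Barr virus oriP origin together with an EBNA1 coding sequence, which allow the plasmid to be retained as a replicating episome rather than requiring integration. Transfected cells are selected with blasticidin through a BSD gene driven by the SV40 promoter. Small fragments of other EBV genes and of pBR322 tetracycline-resistance sequences in the annotation appear to be backbone remnants.

The expression cassette uses the CMV enhancer/promoter followed by two tet operator sites (CMV-TetO2). A separate cassette on the same plasmid, with RSV/SV40 promoter elements, a rabbit β-globin intron and an SV40 polyadenylation signal, expresses TetR. The repressor should hold the CMV-TetO2 promoter off until tetracycline or doxycycline releases it, making the system self-contained and inducible. The open reading frame begins with the recorded FLAG and His tags (only the His tag is annotated). An MGMT-derived segment follows, which corresponds to the CLIP-tag, an engineered alkyltransferase that reacts covalently with benzylcytosine substrates. Next come the attB1 site, the CEP131 coding sequence, attB2 and a bGH polyadenylation signal, and the att sites reflect Gateway cloning of the insert. The construct is intended for inducible expression of CLIP-tagged Cep131 in mammalian cells. The associated work used selective chemical crosslinking of tagged proteins to probe interactions among centrosomal proteins.
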