Addgene plasmid #136875: pEBTetBl-CLIP-Cep131
Purpose: Mammalian expression of the centrosomal protein Cep131 N-terminally fused to CLIP-tag
Depositing lab: Kai Johnsson. Depositing organization: Swiss Federal Institute of Technology (EPFL). Publication: Selective chemical crosslinking reveals a Cep57-Cep63-Cep152 centrosomal complex. Lukinavicius G, Lavogina D, Orpinell M, Umezawa K, Reymond L, Garin N, Gonczy P, Johnsson K. Curr Biol. 2013 Feb 4;23(3):265-70. doi: 10.1016/j.cub.2012.12.030. Epub 2013 Jan 17. PubMed 23333316.
Backbone
  Vector backbone: pEBTetBl
  Backbone size w/o insert (bp): 10957
  Vector type: Mammalian Expression
  Selectable markers: Blasticidin
Growth in bacteria
  Bacterial resistance: Ampicillin, 100 μg/mL
  Growth temperature: 37°C
  Growth strain: DH5alpha
  Copy number: High Copy
Gene/Insert
  Gene/Insert name: CLIP-Cep131
  Species: H. sapiens (human), Synthetic
  Insert size (bp): 4131
  Entrez Gene: CEP131 (a.k.a. AZ1, AZI1, ZA1)
  Promoter: CMV-TetO2
  Tag / fusion protein: FLAG-tag / His-tag (N terminal on insert)
  Cloning method: Gateway Cloning
  Sequencing primers: 5′ CMV_Fwd; 3′ BGH_Rev
Terms and licenses: Academic/Nonprofit Terms; Industry Terms: Not Available to Industry
How to cite: pEBTetBl-CLIP-Cep131 was a gift from Kai Johnsson (Addgene plasmid # 136875 ; http://n2t.net/addgene:136875 ; RRID:Addgene_136875)
